Addgene plasmid #41322: TAL3148
Depositing lab: Keith Joung. Depositing organization: Massachusetts General Hospital. Publication: Targeted gene disruption in somatic zebrafish cells using engineered TALENs. Sander JD, Cade L, Khayter C, Reyon D, Peterson RT, Joung JK, Yeh JR. Nat Biotechnol. 2011 Aug 5;29(8):697-8. doi: 10.1038/nbt.1934. PubMed 21822241.
Backbone
  Vector backbone: JDS74
  Backbone manufacturer: Addgene plasmid #32288
  Backbone size w/o insert (bp): 6447
  Vector type: Mammalian Expression ; T7
Growth in bacteria
  Bacterial resistance: Ampicillin, 100 μg/mL
  Growth temperature: 37°C
  Growth strain: XL1 Blue
  Copy number: High Copy
Gene/Insert
  Gene/Insert name: ZebrafishCommunity-rasa1a-Left (alt name: rasa1a)
  Species: D. rerio (zebrafish)
  Insert size (bp): 1640
  Entrez Gene: rasa1a (a.k.a. fd52c05, rasa1, si:dkey-195m1.3, wu:fd52c05)
  Promoter: CMV
  Tag / fusion protein: 3X Flag (N terminal on backbone); WT FOKI (C terminal on backbone)
  Cloning method: Restriction Enzyme; 5′ cloning site N/A (destroyed during cloning); 3′ cloning site N/A (destroyed during cloning)
  Sequencing primers: 5′ CMV-F; 3′ BGH-rev
Terms and licenses: Academic/Nonprofit Terms; Industry Terms: Not Available to Industry
Depositor comments: Target binding site: TGAGGGGCGAGGACAGGG It is strongly recommended that users perform a diagnostic digest to verify this plasmid prior to use. For example, a double digest of the plasmid with BamHI and KpnI should result in two bands at 2.3kb and 5.8kb.
How to cite: TAL3148 was a gift from Keith Joung (Addgene plasmid # 41322 ; http://n2t.net/addgene:41322 ; RRID:Addgene_41322)
