[The description below was written by a language model from this plasmid's Addgene catalogue record.]
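Description:
TAL3148 is a TALEN expression plasmid built on the JDS74 backbone (about 6.4 kb without insert), encoding the left-hand monomer of a nuclease pair directed against the zebrafish gene rasa1a. It is listed as a mammalian expression vector that also carries a T7 promoter. It is maintained in E. coli as a high-copy plasmid under ampicillin selection. The record gives no feature table, so the origin of replication and other backbone elements are not itemised. The use of a BGH reverse sequencing primer suggests a BGH polyadenylation region downstream of the coding sequence.

The roughly 1.6 kb insert is an engineered TAL effector repeat array, designed to recognise a specific 18-nucleotide site in rasa1a. It was cloned by restriction enzyme methods that destroyed both flanking sites. The backbone supplies the parts that flank the array in frame: an N-terminal 3X FLAG tag for detection and a C-terminal wild-type FokI cleavage domain. The CMV promoter drives expression in transfected cells. The T7 designation suggests the coding sequence can also be transcribed in vitro to make mRNA, the usual route for delivering TALENs into zebrafish embryos, although the record does not describe this use.

Because FokI cuts only as a dimer, this construct is meant to be used with a matching right-hand TALEN that binds the opposite strand nearby. The pair then produces a double-strand break in the intervening spacer. Error-prone repair of that break yields insertions or deletions, enabling targeted disruption of rasa1a, consistent with the associated work on gene disruption in somatic zebrafish cells. The partner plasmid is not named in this record.
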