>Addgene plasmid #41322 | TAL3148 | depositor partial sequence | sequence record 54961 | TAL3148 sequence 2430 bps
TCTAGAGCTAGCACCATGGACTACAAAGACCATGACGGTGATTATAAAGATCATGACATCGATTACAAGG
ATGACGATGACAAGATGGCCCCCAAGAAGAAGAGGAAGGTGGGCATTCACCGCGGGGTACCTATGGTGGA
CTTGAGGACACTCGGTTATTCGCAACAGCAACAGGAGAAAATCAAGCCTAAGGTCAGGAGCACCGTCGCG
CAACACCACGAGGCGCTTGTGGGGCATGGCTTCACTCATGCGCATATTGTCGCGCTTTCACAGCACCCTG
CGGCGCTTGGGACGGTGGCTGTCAAATACCAAGATATGATTGCGGCCCTGCCCGAAGCCACGCACGAGGC
AATTGTAGGGGTCGGTAAACAGTGGTCGGGAGCGCGAGCACTTGAGGCGCTGCTGACTGTGGCGGGTGAG
CTTAGGGGGCCTCCGCTCCAGCTCGACACCGGGCAGCTGCTGAAGATCGCGAAGAGAGGGGGAGTAACAG
CGGTAGAGGCAGTGCACGCCTGGCGCAATGCGCTCACCGGGGCCCCCTTGAACCTGACCCCAGACCAGGT
AGTCGCAATCGCGAACAATAATGGGGGAAAGCAAGCCCTGGAAACCGTGCAAAGGTTGTTGCCGGTCCTT
TGTCAAGACCACGGCCTTACACCGGAGCAAGTCGTGGCCATTGCAAGCAACATCGGTGGCAAACAGGCTC
TTGAGACGGTTCAGAGACTTCTCCCAGTTCTCTGTCAAGCCCACGGGCTGACTCCCGATCAAGTTGTAGC
GATTGCGAATAACAATGGAGGGAAACAAGCATTGGAGACTGTCCAACGGCTCCTTCCCGTGTTGTGTCAA
GCCCACGGTTTGACGCCTGCACAAGTGGTCGCCATCGCCAACAACAACGGCGGTAAGCAGGCGCTGGAAA
CAGTACAGCGCCTGCTGCCTGTACTGTGCCAGGATCATGGACTGACCCCAGACCAGGTAGTCGCAATCGC
GAACAATAATGGGGGAAAGCAAGCCCTGGAAACCGTGCAAAGGTTGTTGCCGGTCCTTTGTCAAGACCAC
GGCCTTACACCGGAGCAAGTCGTGGCCATTGCAAATAATAACGGTGGCAAACAGGCTCTTGAGACGGTTC
AGAGACTTCTCCCAGTTCTCTGTCAAGCCCACGGGCTGACTCCCGATCAAGTTGTAGCGATTGCGTCGCA
TGACGGAGGGAAACAAGCATTGGAGACTGTCCAACGGCTCCTTCCCGTGTTGTGTCAAGCCCACGGTTTG
ACGCCTGCACAAGTGGTCGCCATCGCCAACAACAACGGCGGTAAGCAGGCGCTGGAAACAGTACAGCGCC
TGCTGCCTGTACTGTGCCAGGATCATGGACTGACCCCAGACCAGGTAGTCGCAATCGCGTCGAACATTGG
GGGAAAGCAAGCCCTGGAAACCGTGCAAAGGTTGTTGCCGGTCCTTTGTCAAGACCACGGCCTTACACCG
GAGCAAGTCGTGGCCATTGCAAATAATAACGGTGGCAAACAGGCTCTTGAGACGGTTCAGAGACTTCTCC
CAGTTCTCTGTCAAGCCCACGGGCTGACTCCCGATCAAGTTGTAGCGATTGCGAATAACAATGGAGGGAA
ACAAGCATTGGAGACTGTCCAACGGCTCCTTCCCGTGTTGTGTCAAGCCCACGGTTTGACGCCTGCACAA
GTGGTCGCCATCGCCTCCAATATTGGCGGTAAGCAGGCGCTGGAAACAGTACAGCGCCTGCTGCCTGTAC
TGTGCCAGGATCATGGACTGACCCCAGACCAGGTAGTCGCAATCGCGTCACATGACGGGGGAAAGCAAGC
CCTGGAAACCGTGCAAAGGTTGTTGCCGGTCCTTTGTCAAGACCACGGCCTTACACCGGAGCAAGTCGTG
GCCATTGCAAGCAACATCGGTGGCAAACAGGCTCTTGAGACGGTTCAGAGACTTCTCCCAGTTCTCTGTC
AAGCCCACGGGCTGACTCCCGATCAAGTTGTAGCGATTGCGAATAACAATGGAGGGAAACAAGCATTGGA
GACTGTCCAACGGCTCCTTCCCGTGTTGTGTCAAGCCCACGGTTTGACGCCTGCACAAGTGGTCGCCATC
GCCAACAACAACGGCGGTAAGCAGGCGCTGGAAACAGTACAGCGCCTGCTGCCTGTACTGTGCCAGGATC
ATGGACTGACACCCGAACAGGTGGTCGCCATTGCTAATAATAACGGAGGACGGCCAGCCTTGGAGTCCAT
CGTAGCCCAATTGTCCAGGCCCGATCCCGCGTTGGCTGCGTTAACGAATGACCATCTGGTGGCGTTGGCA
TGTCTTGGTGGACGACCCGCGCTCGATGCAGTCAAAAAGGGTCTGCCTCATGCTCCCGCATTGATCAAAA
GAACCAACCGGCGGATTCCCGAGAGAACTTCCCATCGAGTCGCGGGATCC
