>Addgene plasmid #41322 | TAL3148 | addgene partial sequence | sequence record 57120 | JDS-TALEN-F 5'-TAGGGGTCGGTAAACAGTGG-3'
TGTGGCGGGTGAGCTTAGGGGGCCTCCGCTCCAGCTCGACACCGGGCAGCTGCTGAAGATCGCGAAGAGA
GGGGGAGTAACAGCGGTAGAGGCAGTGCACGCCTGGCGCAATGCGCTCACCGGGGCCCCCTTGAACCTGA
CCCCAGACCAGGTAGTCGCAATCGCGAACAATAATGGGGGAAAGCAAGCCCTGGAAACCGTGCAAAGGTT
GTTGCCGGTCCTTTGTCAAGACCACGGCCTTACACCGGAGCAAGTCGTGGCCATTGCAAGCAACATCGGT
GGCAAACAGGCTCTTGAGACGGTTCAGAGACTTCTCCCAGTTCTCTGTCAAGCCCACGGGCTGACTCCCG
ATCAAGTTGTAGCGATTGCGAATAACAATGGAGGGAAACAAGCATTGGAGACTGTCCAACGGCTCCTTCC
CGTGTTGTGTCAAGCCCACGGTTTGACGCCTGCACAAGTGGTCGCCATCGCCAACAACAACGGCGGTAAG
CAGGCGCTGGAAACAGTACAGCGCCTGCTGCCTGTACTGTGCCAGGATCATGGACTGACCCCAGACCAGG
TAGTCGCAATCGCGAACAATAATGGGGGAAAGCAAGCCCTGGAAACCGTGCAAAGGTTGTTGCCGGTCCT
TTGTCAAGACCACGGCCTTACACCGGAGCAAGTCGTGGCCATTGCAAATAATAACGGTGGCAAACAGGCT
CTTGAGACGGTTCAGAGACTTCTCCCAGTTCTCTGTCAAGCCCACGGGCTGACTCCCGATCAAGTTGTAG
CGATTGCGTCGCATGACGGAGGGAAACAAGCATTGGAGACTGTCCAACGGCTCCTTCCCGTGTTGTGTCA
AGCCCACGGTTTGACGCCTGCACAAGTGGTCGCCATCGCCAACAACAACGGCGGTAAGCAGGCGCTGGAA
ACAGTACAGCGCCTG
